Addgene plasmid #110631: cfSYFP2-N
Purpose: Cys-free yellow fluorescent protein for extracellular imaging. SYFP2 variant (C48S/C70M). Molecular brightness is almost comparable to SYFP2.
Depositing lab: Ikuo Wada.
Backbone
  Vector backbone: SYFP2-N
  Total vector size (bp): 4733
  Vector type: Mammalian Expression
  Selectable markers: Neomycin (select with G418)
Growth in bacteria
  Bacterial resistance: Kanamycin, 50 μg/mL
  Growth temperature: 37°C
  Growth strain: DH5alpha
  Copy number: High Copy
Gene/Insert
  Gene/Insert name: cfSYFP2-N
  Species: Synthetic
  Insert size (bp): 720
  Mutation: Cys48Ser and Cys70/Met
  Tag / fusion protein: Multi-cloning sites (N terminal on insert)
Terms and licenses: Academic/Nonprofit Terms; Industry Terms: Not Available to Industry
Depositor comments: Please note that although the sequencing software identifies the protein as a mEmerald/Topaz YFP variant, we have confirmed the the sequence is SYFP2 (C48S/C70M).
How to cite: cfSYFP2-N was a gift from Ikuo Wada (Addgene plasmid # 110631 ; http://n2t.net/addgene:110631 ; RRID:Addgene_110631)
