[The description below was written by a language model from this plasmid's Addgene catalogue record and pLannotate feature annotations shown in this document.]
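Description:
cfSYFP2-N is a 4,733 bp mammalian expression plasmid built on the SYFP2-N backbone, designed for making fusions to a cysteine-free yellow fluorescent protein. The 720 bp synthetic insert encodes SYFP2 carrying the substitutions C48S and C70M, which remove both native cysteines. The record states that its molecular brightness is almost comparable to the parental SYFP2 and that it is intended for extracellular imaging. In general, a cysteine-free fluorescent protein avoids aberrant disulfide bonding in oxidising environments such as the secretory pathway or the cell exterior. The automated annotation labels the open reading frame as mVenus. The depositor also notes that sequence-matching software assigns it to related YFP variants, but confirms that the sequence is SYFP2 (C48S/C70M).

Expression is driven by the human cytomegalovirus immediate early enhancer and promoter. A multiple cloning site lies directly upstream of the fluorescent protein, so a gene of interest inserted there in frame is tagged at its C terminus. An SV40 polyadenylation signal terminates the transcript. A second cassette places the Tn5 aminoglycoside phosphotransferase gene (NeoR/KanR) under tandem bacterial (AmpR) and SV40 early promoters, followed by an HSV TK poly(A) signal. This single marker therefore gives kanamycin resistance in E. coli and G418 selection of stably transfected mammalian cells. A high-copy ColE1/pUC-type origin supports propagation in bacteria, and an f1 origin is also present. The short fragments annotated as large T antigen, ble and bGH poly(A) appear to be incidental matches to backbone sequence rather than functional elements.
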