Features (pLannotate 1.2.2; 16 found; start..end, strand, type, name):
      1..304     +  enhancer       CMV enhancer: human cytomegalovirus immediate early enhancer
    377..394     -  promoter       CMV promoter (fragment): human cytomegalovirus (CMV) immediate early promoter
    457..508     +  promoter       CMVd2 promoter: truncated human cytomegalovirus (CMV) immediate early promoter that yields moderately reduced expression relative to the full-length promoter
    531..611     +  misc_feature   MCS: multiple cloning site
    619..1338    +  CDS            mVenus: Venus YFP with monomerizing A206K mutation (Nagai et al., 2002; Kremers et al., 2006) mammalian codon-optimized
   1355..1438    +  CDS            large T antigen (fragment): large T antigen from SV40 (simian virus 40)
   1461..1582    +  polyA_signal   SV40 poly(A) signal: SV40 polyadenylation signal
   1616..2044    -  rep_origin     f1 ori (sequence partly withheld): f1 bacteriophage origin of replication; arrow indicates direction of (+) strand synthesis
   2071..2175    +  promoter       AmpR promoter: bla
   2177..2534    +  promoter       SV40 promoter: SV40 enhancer and early promoter
   2569..3363    +  CDS            NeoR/KanR: aminoglycoside phosphotransferase from Tn5; aph(3')-II (or nptII); confers resistance to neomycin, kanamycin, and G418 (Geneticin®)
   3384..3536    +  CDS            ble (fragment): BLE_KLEPN - Experimental evidence at protein level: Swiss-Prot protein existence level 1. Binding protein with a strong affinity to the bleomycin family of antibiotics. Binds to CL990; an antimitotic-antibiotic compound. From Klebsiella pneumoniae.
   3595..3642    +  polyA_signal   HSV TK poly(A) signal: herpes simplex virus thymidine kinase polyadenylation signal (Cole and Stacy, 1985)
   3733..3749    -  polyA_signal   bGH poly(A) signal (fragment): bovine growth hormone polyadenylation signal
   3971..4559    +  rep_origin     ori: high-copy-number ColE1/pMB1/pBR322/pUC origin of replication
   4674..4733    +  enhancer       CMV enhancer (fragment): human cytomegalovirus immediate early enhancer
>Addgene plasmid #110631 | cfSYFP2-N | addgene full sequence | sequence record 291941 | Addgene NGS Result
CGTTACATAACTTACGGTAAATGGCCCGCCTGGCTGACCGCCCAACGACCCCCGCCCATTGACGTCAATA
ATGACGTATGTTCCCATAGTAACGCCAATAGGGACTTTCCATTGACGTCAATGGGTGGAGTATTTACGGT
AAACTGCCCACTTGGCAGTACATCAAGTGTATCATATGCCAAGTACGCCCCCTATTGACGTCAATGACGG
TAAATGGCCCGCCTGGCATTATGCCCAGTACATGACCTTATGGGACTTTCCTACTTGGCAGTACATCTAC
GTATTAGTCATCGCTATTACCATGGTGATGCGGTTTTGGCTGTACATCAATGGGCGTGGATAGCGGTTTG
ACTCACGGGGATTTCCAAGTCTCCACCCCATTGACGTCAATGGGAGTTTGTTTTGGCACCAAAATCAACG
GGACTTTCCAAAATGTCGTAACAACTCCGCCCCATTGACGCAAATGGGCGGTAGGCGTGTACGGTGGGAG
GTCTATATAAGCAGAGCTGGTTTAGTGAACCGTCAGATCCGCTAGCGCTACCGGACTCAGATCTCGAGCT
CAAGCTTCGAATTCTGCAGTCGACGGTACCGCGGGCCCGGGATCCACCGGTCGCCACCATGGTGAGCAAG
GGCGAGGAGCTGTTCACCGGGGTGGTGCCCATCCTGGTCGAGCTGGACGGCGACGTAAACGGCCACAAGT
TCAGCGTGTCCGGCGAGGGCGAGGGCGATGCCACCTACGGCAAGCTGACCCTGAAGCTGATCTCCACCAC
CGGCAAGCTGCCCGTGCCCTGGCCCACCCTCGTGACCACCCTGGGCTACGGCGTGCAGATGTTCGCCCGC
TACCCCGACCACATGAAGCAGCACGACTTCTTCAAGTCCGCCATGCCCGAAGGCTACGTCCAGGAGCGCA
CCATCTTCTTCAAGGACGACGGCAACTACAAGACCCGCGCCGAGGTGAAGTTCGAGGGCGACACCCTGGT
GAACCGCATCGAGCTGAAGGGCATCGACTTCAAGGAGGACGGCAACATCCTGGGGCACAAGCTGGAGTAC
AACTACAACAGCCACAACGTCTATATCACGGCCGACAAGCAGAAGAACGGCATCAAGGCCAACTTCAAGA
TCCGCCACAACATCGAGGACGGCGGCGTGCAGCTCGCCGACCACTACCAGCAGAACACCCCCATCGGCGA
CGGCCCCGTGCTGCTGCCCGACAACCACTACCTGAGCTACCAGTCCAAACTGAGCAAAGACCCCAACGAG
AAGCGCGATCACATGGTCCTGCTGGAGTTCGTGACCGCCGCCGGGATCACTCTCGGCATGGACGAGCTGT
ACAAGTAAAGCGGCCGCGACTCTAGATCATAATCAGCCATACCACATTTGTAGAGGTTTTACTTGCTTTA
AAAAACCTCCCACACCTCCCCCTGAACCTGAAACATAAAATGAATGCAATTGTTGTTGTTAACTTGTTTA
TTGCAGCTTATAATGGTTACAAATAAAGCAATAGCATCACAAATTTCACAAATAAAGCATTTTTTTCACT
GCATTCTAGTTGTGGTTTGTCCAAACTCATCAATGTATCTTAAGGCGTAAATTGTAAGCGTTAATATTTT
GTTAAAATTCGCGTTAAATTTTTGTTAAATCAGCTCATTTTTTAACCAATAGGCCGAAATCGGCAAAATC
CCTTATAAATCAAAAGAATAGACCGAGATAGGGT
[37 nt withheld, positions 1715-1751]
AAAGAACGTGGACTCCAACGTCAAAGG
[49 nt withheld, positions 1779-1827]
T
[91 nt withheld, positions 1829-1919]
G
[124 nt withheld, positions 1921-2044]
CAGGTGGCACTTTTCGGGGAAATGTGCGCGGAACCCCTATTTGTTTATTTTTCTAAATACATTCAAATAT
GTATCCGCTCATGAGACAATAACCCTGATAAATGCTTCAATAATATTGAAAAAGGAAGAGTCCTGAGGCG
GAAAGAACCAGCTGTGGAATGTGTGTCAGTTAGGGTGTGGAAAGTCCCCAGGCTCCCCAGCAGGCAGAAG
TATGCAAAGCATGCATCTCAATTAGTCAGCAACCAGGTGTGGAAAGTCCCCAGGCTCCCCAGCAGGCAGA
AGTATGCAAAGCATGCATCTCAATTAGTCAGCAACCATAGTCCCGCCCCTAACTCCGCCCATCCCGCCCC
TAACTCCGCCCAGTTCCGCCCATTCTCCGCCCCATGGCTGACTAATTTTTTTTATTTATGCAGAGGCCGA
GGCCGCCTCGGCCTCTGAGCTATTCCAGAAGTAGTGAGGAGGCTTTTTTGGAGGCCTAGGCTTTTGCAAA
GATCGATCAAGAGACAGGATGAGGATCGTTTCGCATGATTGAACAAGATGGATTGCACGCAGGTTCTCCG
GCCGCTTGGGTGGAGAGGCTATTCGGCTATGACTGGGCACAACAGACAATCGGCTGCTCTGATGCCGCCG
TGTTCCGGCTGTCAGCGCAGGGGCGCCCGGTTCTTTTTGTCAAGACCGACCTGTCCGGTGCCCTGAATGA
ACTGCAAGACGAGGCAGCGCGGCTATCGTGGCTGGCCACGACGGGCGTTCCTTGCGCAGCTGTGCTCGAC
GTTGTCACTGAAGCGGGAAGGGACTGGCTGCTATTGGGCGAAGTGCCGGGGCAGGATCTCCTGTCATCTC
ACCTTGCTCCTGCCGAGAAAGTATCCATCATGGCTGATGCAATGCGGCGGCTGCATACGCTTGATCCGGC
TACCTGCCCATTCGACCACCAAGCGAAACATCGCATCGAGCGAGCACGTACTCGGATGGAAGCCGGTCTT
GTCGATCAGGATGATCTGGACGAAGAGCATCAGGGGCTCGCGCCAGCCGAACTGTTCGCCAGGCTCAAGG
CGAGCATGCCCGACGGCGAGGATCTCGTCGTGACCCATGGCGATGCCTGCTTGCCGAATATCATGGTGGA
AAATGGCCGCTTTTCTGGATTCATCGACTGTGGCCGGCTGGGTGTGGCGGACCGCTATCAGGACATAGCG
TTGGCTACCCGTGATATTGCTGAAGAGCTTGGCGGCGAATGGGCTGACCGCTTCCTCGTGCTTTACGGTA
TCGCCGCTCCCGATTCGCAGCGCATCGCCTTCTATCGCCTTCTTGACGAGTTCTTCTGAGCGGGACTCTG
GGGTTCGAAATGACCGACCAAGCGACGCCCAACCTGCCATCACGAGATTTCGATTCCACCGCCGCCTTCT
ATGAAAGGTTGGGCTTCGGAATCGTTTTCCGGGACGCCGGCTGGATGATCCTCCAGCGCGGGGATCTCAT
GCTGGAGTTCTTCGCCCACCCTAGGGGGAGGCTAACTGAAACACGGAAGGAGACAATACCGGAAGGAACC
CGCGCTATGACGGCAATAAAAAGACAGAATAAAACGCACGGTGTTGGGTCGTTTGTTCATAAACGCGGGG
TTCGGTCCCAGGGCTGGCACTCTGTCGATACCCCACCGAGACCCCATTGGGGCCAATACGCCCGCGTTTC
TTCCTTTTCCCCACCCCACCCCCCAAGTTCGGGTGAAGGCCCAGGGCTCGCAGCCAACGTCGGGGCGGCA
GGCCCTGCCATAGCCTCAGGTTACTCATATATACTTTAGATTGATTTAAAACTTCATTTTTAATTTAAAA
GGATCTAGGTGAAGATCCTTTTTGATAATCTCATGACCAAAATCCCTTAACGTGAGTTTTCGTTCCACTG
AGCGTCAGACCCCGTAGAAAAGATCAAAGGATCTTCTTGAGATCCTTTTTTTCTGCGCGTAATCTGCTGC
TTGCAAACAAAAAAACCACCGCTACCAGCGGTGGTTTGTTTGCCGGATCAAGAGCTACCAACTCTTTTTC
CGAAGGTAACTGGCTTCAGCAGAGCGCAGATACCAAATACTGTTCTTCTAGTGTAGCCGTAGTTAGGCCA
CCACTTCAAGAACTCTGTAGCACCGCCTACATACCTCGCTCTGCTAATCCTGTTACCAGTGGCTGCTGCC
AGTGGCGATAAGTCGTGTCTTACCGGGTTGGACTCAAGACGATAGTTACCGGATAAGGCGCAGCGGTCGG
GCTGAACGGGGGGTTCGTGCACACAGCCCAGCTTGGAGCGAACGACCTACACCGAACTGAGATACCTACA
GCGTGAGCTATGAGAAAGCGCCACGCTTCCCGAAGGGAGAAAGGCGGACAGGTATCCGGTAAGCGGCAGG
GTCGGAACAGGAGAGCGCACGAGGGAGCTTCCAGGGGGAAACGCCTGGTATCTTTATAGTCCTGTCGGGT
TTCGCCACCTCTGACTTGAGCGTCGATTTTTGTGATGCTCGTCAGGGGGGCGGAGCCTATGGAAAAACGC
CAGCAACGCGGCCTTTTTACGGTTCCTGGCCTTTTGCTGGCCTTTTGCTCACATGTTCTTTCCTGCGTTA
TCCCCTGATTCTGTGGATAACCGTATTACCGCCATGCATTAGTTATTAATAGTAATCAATTACGGGGTCA
TTAGTTCATAGCCCATATATGGAGTTCCG
